>Addgene plasmid #112738 | pET-2(KW)2-mCherry | addgene full sequence | sequence record 217232 | Addgene NGS Result
CTTGAAGACGAAAGGGCCTCGTGATACGCCTATTTTTATAGGTTAATGTCATGATAATAATGGTTTCTTA
GACGTCAGGTGGCACTTTTCGGGGAAATGTGCGCGGAACCCCTATTTGTTTATTTTTCTAAATACATTCA
AATATGTATCCGCTCATGAGACAATAACCCTGATAAATGCTTCAATAATATTGAAAAAGGAAGAGTATGA
GTATTCAACATTTCCGTGTCGCCCTTATTCCCTTTTTTGCGGCATTTTGCCTTCCTGTTTTTGCTCACCC
AGAAACGCTGGTGAAAGTAAAAGATGCTGAAGATCAGTTGGGTGCACGAGTGGGTTACATCGAACTGGAT
CTCAACAGCGGTAAGATCCTTGAGAGTTTTCGCCCCGAAGAACGTTTTCCAATGATGAGCACTTTTAAAG
TTCTGCTATGTGGCGCGGTATTATCCCGTGTTGACGCCGGGCAAGAGCAACTCGGTCGCCGCATACACTA
TTCTCAGAATGACTTGGTTGAGTACTCACCAGTCACAGAAAAGCATCTTACGGATGGCATGACAGTAAGA
GAATTATGCAGTGCTGCCATAACCATGAGTGATAACACTGCGGCCAACTTACTTCTGACAACGATCGGAG
GACCGAAGGAGCTAACCGCTTTTTTGCACAACATGGGGGATCATGTAACTCGCCTTGATCGTTGGGAACC
GGAGCTGAATGAAGCCATACCAAACGACGAGCGTGACACCACGATGCCTGCAGCAATGGCAACAACGTTG
CGCAAACTATTAACTGGCGAACTACTTACTCTAGCTTCCCGGCAACAATTAATAGACTGGATGGAGGCGG
ATAAAGTTGCAGGACCACTTCTGCGCTCGGCCCTTCCGGCTGGCTGGTTTATTGCTGATAAATCTGGAGC
CGGTGAGCGTGGGTCTCGCGGTATCATTGCAGCACTGGGGCCAGATGGTAAGCCCTCCCGTATCGTAGTT
ATCTACACGACGGGGAGTCAGGCAACTATGGATGAACGAAATAGACAGATCGCTGAGATAGGTGCCTCAC
TGATTAAGCATTGGTAACTGTCAGACCAAGTTTACTCATATATACTTTAGATTGATTTAAAACTTCATTT
TTAATTTAAAAGGATCTAGGTGAAGATCCTTTTTGATAATCTCATGACCAAAATCCCTTAACGTGAGTTT
TCGTTCCACTGAGCGTCAGACCCCGTAGAAAAGATCAAAGGATCTTCTTGAGATCCTTTTTTTCTGCGCG
TAATCTGCTGCTTGCAAACAAAAAAACCACCGCTACCAGCGGTGGTTTGTTTGCCGGATCAAGAGCTACC
AACTCTTTTTCCGAAGGTAACTGGCTTCAGCAGAGCGCAGATACCAAATACTGTCCTTCTAGTGTAGCCG
TAGTTAGGCCACCACTTCAAGAACTCTGTAGCACCGCCTACATACCTCGCTCTGCTAATCCTGTTACCAG
TGGCTGCTGCCAGTGGCGATAAGTCGTGTCTTACCGGGTTGGACTCAAGACGATAGTTACCGGATAAGGC
GCAGCGGTCGGGCTGAACGGGGGGTTCGTGCACACAGCCCAGCTTGGAGCGAACGACCTACACCGAACTG
AGATACCTACAGCGTGAGCTATGAGAAAGCGCCACGCTTCCCGAAGGGAGAAAGGCGGACAGGTATCCGG
TAAGCGGCAGGGTCGGAACAGGAGAGCGCACGAGGGAGCTTCCAGGGGGAAACGCCTGGTATCTTTATAG
TCCTGTCGGGTTTCGCCACCTCTGACTTGAGCGTCGATTTTTGTGATGCTCGTCAGGGGGGCGGAGCCTA
TGGAAAAACGCCAGCAACGCGGCCTTTTTACGGTTCCTGGCCTTTTGCTGGCCTTTTGCTCACATGTTCT
TTCCTGCGTTATCCCCTGATTCTGTGGATAACCGTATTACCGCCTTTGAGTGAGCTGATACCGCTCGCCG
CAGCCGAACGACCGAGCGCAGCGAGTCAGTGAGCGAGGAAGCGGAAGAGCGCCTGATGCGGTATTTTCTC
CTTACGCATCTGTGCGGTATTTCACACCGCAATGGTGCACTCTCAGTACAATCTGCTCTGATGCCGCATA
GTTAAGCCAGTATACACTCCGCTATCGCTACGTGACTGGGTCATGGCTGCGCCCCGACACCCGCCAACAC
CCGCTGACGCGCCCTGACGGGCTTGTCTGCTCCCGGCATCCGCTTACAGACAAGCTGTGACCGTCTCCGG
GAGCTGCATGTGTCAGAGGTTTTCACCGTCATCACCGAAACGCGCGAGGCAGCTGCGGTAAAGCTCATCA
GCGTGGTCGTGAAGCGATTCACAGATGTCTGCCTGTTCATCCGCGTCCAGCTCGTTGAGTTTCTCCAGAA
GCGTTAATGTCTGGCTTCTGATAAAGCGGGCCATGTTAAGGGCGGTTTTTTCCTGTTTGGTCACTGATGC
CTCCGTGTAAGGGGGATTTCTGTTCATGGGGGTAATGATACCGATGAAACGAGAGAGGATGCTCACGATA
CGGGTTACTGATGATGAACATGCCCGGTTACTGGAACGTTGTGAGGGTAAACAACTGGCGGTATGGATGC
GGCGGGACCAGAGAAAAATCACTCAGGGTCAATGCCAGCGCTTCGTTAATACAGATGTAGGTGTTCCACA
GGGTAGCCAGCAGCATCCTGCGATGCAGATCCGGAACATAATGGTGCAGGGCGCTGACTTCCGCGTTTCC
AGACTTTACGAAACACGGAAACCGAAGACCATTCATGTTGTTGCTCAGGTCGCAGACGTTTTGCAGCAGC
AGTCGCTTCACGTTCGCTCGCGTATCGGTGATTCATTCTGCTAACCAGTAAGGCAACCCCGCCAGCCTAG
CCGGGTCCTCAACGACAGGAGCACGATCATGCGCACCCGTGGCCAGGACCCAACGCTGCCCGAGATGCGC
CGCGTGCGGCTGCTGGAGATGGCGGACGCGATGGATATGTTCTGCCAAGGGTTGGTTTGCGCATTCACAG
TTCTCCGCAAGAATTGATTGGCTCCAATTCTTGGAGTGGTGAATCCGTTAGCGAGGTGCCGCCGGCTTCC
ATTCAGGTCGAGGTGGCCCGGCTCCATGCACCGCGACGCAACGCGGGGAGGCAGACAAGGTATAGGGCGG
CGCCTACAATCCATGCCAACCCGTTCCATGTGCTCGCCGAGGCGGCATAAATCGCCGTGACGATCAGCGG
TCCAATGATCGAAGTTAGGCTGGTAAGAGCCGCGAGCGATCCTTGAAGCTGTCCCTGATGGTCGTCATCT
ACCTGCCTGGACAGCATGGCCTGCAACGCGGGCATCCCGATGCCGCCGGAAGCGAGAAGAATCATAATGG
GGAAGGCCATCCAGCCTCGCGTCGCGAACGCCAGCAAGACGTAGCCCAGCGCGTCGGCCGCCATGCCGGC
GATAATGGCCTGCTTCTCGCCGAAACGTTTGGTGGCGGGACCAGTGACGAAGGCTTGAGCGAGGGCGTGC
AAGATTCCGAATACCGCAAGCGACAGGCCGATCATCGTCGCGCTCCAGCGAAAGCGGTCCTCGCCGAAAA
TGACCCAGAGCGCTGCCGGCACCTGTCCTACGAGTTGCATGATAAAGAAGACAGTCATAAGTGCGGCGAC
GATAGTCATGCCCCGCGCCCACCGGAAGGAGCTGACTGGGTTGAAGGCTCTCAAGGGCATCGGTCGAGAT
CCCGGTGCCTAATGAGTGAGCTAACTTACATTAATTGCGTTGCGCTCACTGCCCGCTTTCCAGTCGGGAA
ACCTGTCGTGCCAGCTGCATTAATGAATCGGCCAACGCGCGGGGAGAGGCGGTTTGCGTATTGGGCGCCA
GGGTGGTTTTTCTTTTCACCAGTGAGACGGGCAACAGCTGATTGCCCTTCACCGCCTGGCCCTGAGAGAG
TTGCAGCAAGCGGTCCACGCTGGTTTGCCCCAGCAGGCGAAAATCCTGTTTGATGGTGGTTAACGGCGGG
ATATAACATGAGCTGTCTTCGGTATCGTCGTATCCCACTACCGAGATATCCGCACCAACGCGCAGCCCGG
ACTCGGTAATGGCGCGCATTGCGCCCAGCGCCATCTGATCGTTGGCAACCAGCATCGCAGTGGGAACGAT
GCCCTCATTCAGCATTTGCATGGTTTGTTGAAAACCGGACATGGCACTCCAGTCGCCTTCCCGTTCCGCT
ATCGGCTGAATTTGATTGCGAGTGAGATATTTATGCCAGCCAGCCAGACGCAGACGCGCCGAGACAGAAC
TTAATGGGCCCGCTAACAGCGCGATTTGCTGGTGACCCAATGCGACCAGATGCTCCACGCCCAGTCGCGT
ACCGTCTTCATGGGAGAAAATAATACTGTTGATGGGTGTCTGGTCAGAGACATCAAGAAATAACGCCGGA
ACATTAGTGCAGGCAGCTTCCACAGCAATGGCATCCTGGTCATCCAGCGGATAGTTAATGATCAGCCCAC
TGACGCGTTGCGCGAGAAGATTGTGCACCGCCGCTTTACAGGCTTCGACGCCGCTTCGTTCTACCATCGA
CACCACCACGCTGGCACCCAGTTGATCGGCGCGAGATTTAATCGCCGCGACAATTTGCGACGGCGCGTGC
AGGGCCAGACTGGAGGTGGCAACGCCAATCAGCAACGACTGTTTGCCCGCCAGTTGTTGTGCCACGCGGT
TGGGAATGTAATTCAGCTCCGCCATCGCCGCTTCCACTTTTTCCCGCGTTTTCGCAGAAACGTGGCTGGC
CTGGTTCACCACGCGGGAAACGGTCTGATAAGAGACACCGGCATACTCTGCGACATCGTATAACGTTACT
GGTTTCACATTCACCACCCTGAATTGACTCTCTTCCGGGCGCTATCATGCCATACCGCGAAAGGTTTTGC
GCCATTCGATGGTGTCCGGGATCTCGACGCTCTCCCTTATGCGACTCCTGCATTAGGAAGCAGCCCAGTA
GTAGGTTGAGGCCGTTGAGCACCGCCGCCGCAAGGAATGGTGCATGCAAGGAGATGGCGCCCAACAGTCC
CCCGGCCACGGGGCCTGCCACCATACCCACGCCGAAACAAGCGCTCATGAGCCCGAAGTGGCGAGCCCGA
TCTTCCCCATCGGTGATGTCGGCGATATAGGCGCCAGCAACCGCACCTGTGGCGCCGGTGATGCCGGCCA
CGATGCGTCCGGCGTAGAGGATCGAGATCTCGATCCCGCGAAATTAATACGACTCACTATAGGGGAATTG
TGAGCGGATAACAATTCCCCTCTAGAAATAATTTTGTTTAACTTTAAGAAGGAGATATACCATGGGCAGC
AGCCATCATCATCATCATCACAGCAGCGGCCTGGTGCCGCGCGGCAGCCATATGAAATGGAAATGGAAAA
AAGCGATGGTGAGCAAGGGCGAGGAGGACCAGATGGCCATCATCAAGGAGTTCATGCGCTTCAAGGTGCA
CATGGAGGGCTCCGTGAACGGCCACGAGTTCGAGATCGAGGGCGAGGGCGAGGGCCGCCCCTACGAGGGC
ACCCAGACCGCCAAGCTGAAGGTGACCAAGGGCGGCCCCCTGCCCTTCGCCTGGGACATCCTGTCCCCTC
AGTTCATGTACGGCTCCAAGGCCTACGTGAAGCACCCCGCCGACATCCCCGACTACTTGAAGCTGTCCTT
CCCCGAGGGCTTCAAGTGGGAGCGCGTGATGAACTTCGAGGACGGCGGCGTGGTGACCGTGACCCAGGAC
TCCTCCCTGCAGGACGGCGAGTTCATCTACAAGGTGAAGCTGCGCGGCACCAACTTCCCCTCCGACGGCC
CCGTAATGCAGAAGAAGACCATGGGCTGGGAGGCCTCCTCCGAGCGGATGTACCCCGAGGACGGCGCCCT
GAAGGGCGAGATCAAGCAGAGGCTGAAGCTGAAGGACGGCGGCCACTACGACGCCGAGGTCAAGACCACC
TACAAGGCCAAGAAGCCCGTGCAGCTGCCCGGCGCCTACAACGTGAACATCAAGCTGGACATCACCTCCC
ACAACGAGGACTACACCATCGTGGAACAGTACGAGCGCGCCGAGGGCCGCCACTCCACCGGCGGCATGGA
CGAGCTGTACAAGGCGAAAAAATGGAAATGGAAATAAGGATCCGGCTGCTAACAAAGCCCGAAAGGAAGC
TGAGTTGGCTGCTGCCACCGCTGAGCAATAACTAGCATAACCCCTTGGGGCCTCTAAACGGGTCTTGAGG
GGTTTTTTGCTGAAAGGAGGAACTATATCCGGATATCCCGCAAGAGGCCCGGCAGTACCGGCATAACCAA
GCCTATGCCTACAGCATCCAGGGTGACGGTGCCGAGGATGACGATGAGCGCATTGTTAGATTTCATACAC
GGTGCCTGACTGCGTTAGCAATTTAACTGTGATAAACTACCGCATTAAAGCTTATCGATGATAAGCTGTC
AAACATGAGAATT
Features (pLannotate 1.2.2; 21 found; start..end, strand, type, name):
    102..206     +  promoter       AmpR promoter: bla
    207..1067    +  CDS            AmpR: β-lactamase; bla; confers resistance to ampicillin, carbenicillin, and related antibiotics
   1238..1826    +  rep_origin     ori: high-copy-number ColE1/pMB1/pBR322/pUC origin of replication
   2012..2151    -  misc_feature   bom: basis of mobility region from pBR322
   2253..2444    -  CDS            rop: Rop protein, which maintains plasmids at low copy number; rop
   2461..2841    +  CDS            YPB1_ECOLX: Protein predicted: Swiss-Prot protein existence level 4. From Escherichia coli.
   3083..3707    -  CDS            TcR (fragment): tetracycline efflux protein; tet; confers resistance to tetracycline
   3722..3743    -  protein_bind   CAP binding site: CAP binding activates transcription in the presence of cAMP. E. coli catabolite activator protein
   3756..4838    -  CDS            lacI: lac repressor; lacI; The lac repressor binds to the lac operator to inhibit transcription in E. coli. This inhibition can be relieved by adding lactose or isopropyl-β-D-thiogalactopyranoside (IPTG).
   4839..4916    -  promoter       lacI promoter: lacI
   4924..5203    -  CDS            TcR (fragment): tetracycline efflux protein; tet; confers resistance to tetracycline
   5225..5243    +  promoter       T7 promoter: promoter for bacteriophage T7 RNA polymerase
   5244..5268    +  protein_bind   lac operator: The lac repressor binds to the lac operator to inhibit transcription in E. coli. This inhibition can be relieved by adding lactose or isopropyl-β-D-thiogalactopyranoside (IPTG). lac repressor encoded by lacI
   5283..5305    +  RBS            RBS: efficient ribosome binding site from bacteriophage T7 gene 10 (Olins and Rangwala, 1989)
   5324..5340    +  CDS            capTEV™ (fragment): composite tag for in vivo biotinylation, TEV protease cleavage, and 6xHis tagging
   5351..5368    +  CDS            thrombin site: thrombin recognition and cleavage site
   5396..6103    +  CDS            mCherry: mCherry is a basic (constitutively fluorescent) red fluorescent protein published in 2004, derived from Discosoma sp.. It is reported to be a very rapidly-maturing monomer with low acid sensitivity.
   6135..6184    +  CDS            SET1 (fragment): solubility-enhancement tag derived from T7 phage gene 10B
   6192..6239    +  terminator     T7 terminator: transcription terminator for bacteriophage T7 RNA polymerase
   6262..6366    -  CDS            TcR (fragment): tetracycline efflux protein; tet; confers resistance to tetracycline
   6414..6442    -  promoter       tet promoter: E. coli promoter for tetracycline efflux protein gene
