[The description below was written by a language model from this plasmid's Addgene catalogue record and pLannotate feature annotations shown in this document.]
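Description:
pET-2(KW)2-mCherry is a bacterial expression plasmid built on the Novagen pET-15b backbone for producing a DNA-binding red fluorescent fusion protein in E. coli. It is maintained through a ColE1/pMB1-type origin and selected with ampicillin via the β-lactamase gene. The catalogue lists it as high copy, although the feature table also shows the pBR322-derived rop gene and bom region, which are normally associated with copy-number restraint and mobilisation. Fragments of the tetracycline resistance gene and its promoter appear as nonfunctional pBR322 remnants flanking the expression and lacI regions.

The expression cassette follows the standard pET arrangement: a T7 promoter with an adjacent lac operator, the T7 gene 10 ribosome binding site, and a T7 terminator, with a plasmid-borne lacI gene supplying repressor. Transcription therefore requires a host providing T7 RNA polymerase and is induced with IPTG. The roughly 750 bp insert, cloned between NdeI and BamHI sites that both remain intact, is in frame with the backbone's N-terminal 6xHis tag and thrombin cleavage site, allowing affinity purification and optional tag removal. The short "capTEV" hit in the annotation most likely corresponds to this His tag, and the "SET1" fragment lies in backbone sequence just upstream of the terminator. Only mCherry itself is annotated within the insert. The 2(KW)2 element is not called as a feature, and its name suggests short lysine-tryptophan repeat peptides fused to the fluorescent protein, though the record does not define their placement. The depositor notes an N9Q substitution in mCherry that does not affect function. According to the associated publication title, such proteins are used to stain and directly visualise large DNA molecules.
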