Addgene plasmid #112738: pET-2(KW)2-mCherry
Purpose: Express 2(KW)2-mCherry in E. coli
Depositing lab: Kyubong Jo. Depositing organization: Sogang University. Publication: DNA binding fluorescent proteins for the direct visualization of large DNA molecules. Lee S, Oh Y, Lee J, Choe S, Lim S, Lee HS, Jo K, Schwartz DC. Nucleic Acids Res. 2016 Jan 8;44(1):e6. doi: 10.1093/nar/gkv834. Epub 2015 Aug 11. PubMed 26264666.
Backbone
  Vector backbone: pET-15b
  Backbone manufacturer: Novagen
  Backbone size w/o insert (bp): 5706
  Total vector size (bp): 6456
  Vector type: Bacterial Expression
Growth in bacteria
  Bacterial resistance: Ampicillin, 100 μg/mL
  Growth temperature: 37°C
  Growth strain: DH5alpha
  Copy number: High Copy
Gene/Insert
  Gene/Insert name: 2(KW)2-mCherry
  Species: E. coli
  Insert size (bp): 753
  Promoter: T7 Promoter
  Tag / fusion protein: 6xHis (N terminal on backbone)
  Cloning method: Restriction Enzyme; 5′ cloning site NdeI (not destroyed); 3′ cloning site BamHI (not destroyed)
  Sequencing primers: 5′ T7 Promoter; 3′ T7 Terminator
Terms and licenses: Academic/Nonprofit Terms; Industry Terms: Not Available to Industry
Depositor comments: Note: The mCherry insert contains a N9Q mutation. The depositor has confirmed this does not affect plasmid function.
How to cite: pET-2(KW)2-mCherry was a gift from Kyubong Jo (Addgene plasmid # 112738 ; http://n2t.net/addgene:112738 ; RRID:Addgene_112738)
